Addgene plasmid #236002: pcDNA3-Lyso-InPGrp
Purpose: Genetically encoded FRET-based phosphoinositide sensor for monitoring PI(3,4,5)P3. Targeted to lysosome surface.
Depositing lab: Jin Zhang. Depositing organization: University of California, San Diego (UCSD). Publication: Lysosomal PIP(3) revealed by genetically encoded lipid biosensors. Sahan AZ, Chen M, Su Q, Li Q, Wang D, Zhang J. Proc Natl Acad Sci U S A. 2025 Apr;122(13):e2426929122. doi: 10.1073/pnas.2426929122. Epub 2025 Mar 24. PubMed 40127277.
Backbone
  Vector backbone: pcDNA3
  Backbone manufacturer: Invitrogen
  Backbone size w/o insert (bp): 5406
  Total vector size (bp): 8580
  Vector type: Mammalian Expression
  Selectable markers: Neomycin (select with G418)
Growth in bacteria
  Bacterial resistance: Ampicillin, 100 μg/mL
  Growth temperature: 37°C
  Growth strain: DH5alpha
  Copy number: High Copy
Gene/Insert
  Gene/Insert name: Lyso-InPGrp (alt name: LAMP1-Cerulean-PH(Grp1)-cpVenus[E172])
  Species: R. norvegicus (rat), Synthetic
  Insert size (bp): 3174
  Entrez Gene: Cyth3 (a.k.a. Pscd3, Sec7, Sec7C)
  Promoter: CMV
  Tag / fusion protein: Full-length LAMP1 (N terminal on insert); Cerulean (N terminal on insert); cpVenus[E172] (C terminal on insert)
  Cloning method: Restriction Enzyme; 5′ cloning site HindIII (not destroyed); 3′ cloning site EcoRI (not destroyed)
  Sequencing primers: 5′ CMV forward; 3′ BGH reverse
Terms and licenses: Academic/Nonprofit Terms; Industry Terms: Not Available to Industry
How to cite: pcDNA3-Lyso-InPGrp was a gift from Jin Zhang (Addgene plasmid # 236002 ; http://n2t.net/addgene:236002 ; RRID:Addgene_236002)
