[The description below was written by a language model from this plasmid's Addgene catalogue record and pLannotate feature annotations shown in this document.]
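Description:
pcDNA3-Lyso-InPGrp is a mammalian expression plasmid built on the pcDNA3 backbone that encodes a lysosome-targeted, genetically encoded FRET biosensor for the phosphoinositide PI(3,4,5)P3. It is propagated in E. coli from a high-copy ColE1/pUC-type origin under ampicillin selection (AmpR with its own promoter). It also carries an f1 origin and an SV40 promoter-driven neomycin resistance cassette with an SV40 poly(A) signal, which allows G418 selection of transfected mammalian cells. Short lac, bom, ble and HIV LTR-like matches in the annotation appear to be backbone remnants or incidental hits rather than functional parts.

The roughly 3.2 kb insert lies between HindIII and EcoRI sites, downstream of the CMV enhancer/promoter and upstream of the bGH polyadenylation signal, with flanking T7 and SP6 promoters. It is a single fusion reading, from the N terminus, full-length LAMP1, Cerulean, the pleckstrin homology domain of Grp1 (Cyth3), and a circularly permuted Venus, listed as cpVenus[E172] and annotated as cp173Venus. LAMP1 anchors the sensor on the lysosomal membrane so that the reporter module faces the lysosome surface. The PH domain supplies PI(3,4,5)P3 recognition, and lipid binding is read out as a change in energy transfer between the cyan donor and yellow acceptor. An unannotated stretch between the PH domain and cpVenus is not described in the record.

The catalogue gives the insert species as rat and synthetic, while the automated annotation matches LAMP1 to the human protein and the Cyth3 fragment to the mouse orthologue. The two sequence records (8,591 and 8,580 nt) carry the same features, offset by about a dozen bases just upstream of the LAMP1 start. The construct is intended for live-cell imaging of PI(3,4,5)P3 dynamics at lysosomes.
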