Features (pLannotate 1.2.2; 24 found; start..end, strand, type, name):
     28..80      -  misc_feature   bom (fragment): basis of mobility region from pBR322
    235..614     +  enhancer       CMV enhancer: human cytomegalovirus immediate early enhancer
    615..818     +  promoter       CMV promoter: human cytomegalovirus (CMV) immediate early promoter
    814..847     +  LTR            5' LTR (truncated) (fragment): truncated 5' long terminal repeat (LTR) from HIV-1
    863..881     +  promoter       T7 promoter: promoter for bacteriophage T7 RNA polymerase
    907..2157    +  CDS            LAMP1: human lysosome-associated membrane glycoprotein 1
   2182..2898    +  CDS            Cerulean: Cerulean is a basic (constitutively fluorescent) cyan fluorescent protein published in 2004, derived from Aequorea victoria. It has low acid sensitivity.
   2905..3273    +  CDS            Cyth3 (fragment): CYH3_MOUSE - Also known as Grp1, Pscd3. Experimental evidence at protein level: Swiss-Prot protein existence level 1. Promotes guanine-nucleotide exchange on ARF1. Promotes the activation of ARF factors through replacement of GDP with GTP (PubMed:18042453). Plays a role in the epithelial polarization (PubMed:20080746). From Mus musculus (Mouse).
   3349..4080    +  CDS            cp173Venus: circularly permuted form of the Venus yellow fluorescent protein (Nagai et al., 2004) efficient FRET acceptor for CFP
   4144..4162    -  promoter       SP6 promoter: promoter for bacteriophage SP6 RNA polymerase
   4188..4412    +  polyA_signal   bGH poly(A) signal: bovine growth hormone polyadenylation signal
   4416..4437    +  promoter       SV40 promoter (fragment): SV40 enhancer and early promoter
   4458..4886    +  rep_origin     f1 ori (sequence partly withheld): f1 bacteriophage origin of replication; arrow indicates direction of (+) strand synthesis
   4900..5229    +  promoter       SV40 promoter: SV40 enhancer and early promoter
   5296..6087    +  CDS            neo: KKA2_KLEPN - Also known as kan, nptII. Experimental evidence at protein level: Swiss-Prot protein existence level 1. Resistance to kanamycin, neomycin, paromomycin, ribostamycin, butirosin and gentamicin B. From Klebsiella pneumoniae.
   6111..6269    +  CDS            ble (fragment): BLE_KLEPN - Experimental evidence at protein level: Swiss-Prot protein existence level 1. Binding protein with a strong affinity to the bleomycin family of antibiotics. Binds to CL990; an antimitotic-antibiotic compound. From Klebsiella pneumoniae.
   6264..6385    +  polyA_signal   SV40 poly(A) signal: SV40 polyadenylation signal
   6458..6474    -  protein_bind   lac operator: The lac repressor binds to the lac operator to inhibit transcription in E. coli. This inhibition can be relieved by adding lactose or isopropyl-β-D-thiogalactopyranoside (IPTG). lac repressor encoded by lacI
   6482..6512    -  promoter       lac promoter: promoter for the E. coli lac operon
   6527..6548    -  protein_bind   CAP binding site: CAP binding activates transcription in the presence of cAMP. E. coli catabolite activator protein
   6561..6653    -  CDS            lacI (fragment): lac repressor; lacI; The lac repressor binds to the lac operator to inhibit transcription in E. coli. This inhibition can be relieved by adding lactose or isopropyl-β-D-thiogalactopyranoside (IPTG).
   6836..7424    -  rep_origin     ori: high-copy-number ColE1/pMB1/pBR322/pUC origin of replication
   7595..8455    -  CDS            AmpR: β-lactamase; bla; confers resistance to ampicillin, carbenicillin, and related antibiotics
   8456..8560    -  promoter       AmpR promoter: bla
>Addgene plasmid #236002 | pcDNA3-Lyso-InPGrp | addgene full sequence | sequence record 473795 | Addgene NGS Result
GACGGATCGGGAGATCTCCCGATCCCCTATGGTGCACTCTCAGTACAATCTGCTCTGATGCCGCATAGTT
AAGCCAGTATCTGCTCCCTGCTTGTGTGTTGGAGGTCGCTGAGTAGTGCGCGAGCAAAATTTAAGCTACA
ACAAGGCAAGGCTTGACCGACAATTGCATGAAGAATCTGCTTAGGGTTAGGCGTTTTGCGCTGCTTCGCG
ATGTACGGGCCAGATATACGCGTTGACATTGATTATTGACTAGTTATTAATAGTAATCAATTACGGGGTC
ATTAGTTCATAGCCCATATATGGAGTTCCGCGTTACATAACTTACGGTAAATGGCCCGCCTGGCTGACCG
CCCAACGACCCCCGCCCATTGACGTCAATAATGACGTATGTTCCCATAGTAACGCCAATAGGGACTTTCC
ATTGACGTCAATGGGTGGAGTATTTACGGTAAACTGCCCACTTGGCAGTACATCAAGTGTATCATATGCC
AAGTACGCCCCCTATTGACGTCAATGACGGTAAATGGCCCGCCTGGCATTATGCCCAGTACATGACCTTA
TGGGACTTTCCTACTTGGCAGTACATCTACGTATTAGTCATCGCTATTACCATGGTGATGCGGTTTTGGC
AGTACATCAATGGGCGTGGATAGCGGTTTGACTCACGGGGATTTCCAAGTCTCCACCCCATTGACGTCAA
TGGGAGTTTGTTTTGGCACCAAAATCAACGGGACTTTCCAAAATGTCGTAACAACTCCGCCCCATTGACG
CAAATGGGCGGTAGGCGTGTACGGTGGGAGGTCTATATAAGCAGAGCTCTCTGGCTAACTAGAGAACCCA
CTGCTTACTGGCTTATCGAAATTAATACGACTCACTATAGGGAGACCCAAGCTTGCGGCCGCCACCATGG
CGGCGCCCGGCAGCGCCCGGCGACCCCTGCTGCTGCTACTGCTGTTGCTGCTGCTCGGCCTCATGCATTG
TGCGTCAGCAGCAATGTTTATGGTGAAAAATGGCAACGGGACCGCGTGCATAATGGCCAACTTCTCTGCT
GCCTTCTCAGTGAACTACGACACCAAGAGTGGCCCTAAGAACATGACCTTTGACCTGCCATCAGATGCCA
CAGTGGTGCTCAACCGCAGCTCCTGTGGAAAAGAGAACACTTCTGACCCCAGTCTCGTGATTGCTTTTGG
AAGAGGACATACACTCACTCTCAATTTCACGAGAAATGCAACACGTTACAGCGTCCAGCTCATGAGTTTT
GCTTATAACTTGTCAGACACACACCTTTTCCCCAATGCGAGCTCCAAAGAAATCAAGACTGTGGAATCTA
TAACTGACATCAGGGCAGATATAGATAAAAAATACAGATGTGTTAGTGGCACCCAGGTCCACATGAACAA
CGTGACCGTAACGCCCCATGATGCCACCATCCAGGCGTACCTTTCCAACAGCAGCTTCAGCAGGGGAGAG
ACACGCTGTGAACAAGACAGGCCTTCCCCAACCACAGCGCCCCCTGCGCCACCCAGCCCCTCGCCCTCAC
CCGTGCCCAAGAGCCCCTCTGTGGACAAGTACAACGTGAGCGGCACCAACGGGACCTGCCTGCTGGCCAG
CATGGGGCTGCAGCTGAACCTCACCTATGAGAGGAAGGACAACACGACGGTGACAAGGCTTCTCAACATC
AACCCCAACAAGACCTCGGCCAGCGGGAGCTGCGGCGCCCACCTGGTGACTCTGGAGCTGCACAGCGAGG
GCACCACCGTCCTGCTCTTCCAGTTCGGGATGAATGCAAGTTCTAGCCGGTTTTTCCTACAAGGAATCCA
GTTGAATACAATTCTTCCTGACGCCAGAGACCCTGCCTTTAAAGCTGCCAACGGCTCCCTGCGAGCGCTG
CAGGCCACAGTCGGCAATTCCTACAAGTGCAACGCGGAGGAGCACGTCCGTGTCACGAAGGCGTTTTCAG
TCAATATATTCAAAGTGTGGGTCCAGGCTTTCAAGGTGGAAGGTGGCCAGTTTGGCTCTGTGGAGGAGTG
TCTGCTGGACGAGAACAGCATGCTGATCCCCATCGCTGTGGGTGGTGCCCTGGCGGGGCTGGTCCTCATC
GTCCTCATCGCCTACCTCGTCGGCAGGAAGAGGAGTCACGCAGGCTACCAGACTATCGGTGGTGGCGGTG
GTGCGGATCCCATGGTGAGCAAGGGCGAGGAGCTGTTCACCGGGGTGGTGCCCATCCTGGTCGAGCTGGA
CGGCGACGTAAACGGCCACAGGTTCAGCGTGTCCGGCGAGGGCGAGGGCGATGCCACCTACGGCAAGCTG
ACCCTGAAGTTCATCTGCACCACCGGCAAGCTGCCCGTGCCCTGGCCCACCCTCGTGACCACCCTGACCT
GGGGCGTGCAGTGCTTCGCCCGCTACCCCGACCACATGAAGCAGCACGACTTCTTCAAGTCCGCCATGCC
CGAAGGCTACGTCCAGGAGCGTACCATCTTCTTCAAGGACGACGGCAACTACAAGACCCGCGCCGAGGTG
AAGTTCGAGGGCGACACCCTGGTGAACCGCATCGAGCTGAAGGGCATCGACTTCAAGGAGGACGGCAACA
TCCTGGGGCACAAGCTGGAGTACAACGCCATCAGTGACAACGTCTATATCACCGCCGACAAGCAGAAGAA
CGGCATCAAGGCCCACTTCAAGATCCGCCACAACATCGAGGACGGCAGCGTGCAGCTCGCCGACCACTAC
CAGCAGAACACCCCCATCGGCGACGGCCCCGTGCTGCTGCCCGACAACCACTACCTGAGCACCCAGTCCG
CCCTGAGCAAAGACCCCAACGAGAAGCGCGATCACATGGTCCTGCTGGAGTTCGTGACCGCCGCCGGGAT
CACTCTCGGCATGGACGAGCTGTACAAGCGCATGCATACCTTCTTCAATCCAGACCGAGAAGGCTGGCTG
CTGAAGCTGGGGGGCCGTGTGAAGACCTGGAAGCGGCGCTGGTTCATCCTCACAGACAACTGCCTCTACT
ACTTTGAGTACACCACGGACAAGGAGCCCAGGGGGATCATCCCCCTGGAGAACCTGAGCATCAGGGAGGT
GGAGGACCCTCGGAAGCCGAACTGCTTTGAGCTTTATAACCCCAGTCACAAAGGGCAAGTCATTAAAGCC
TGCAAGACGGAGGCAGATGGCCGTGTGGTGGAGGGGAACCATGTTGTATACCGGATCTCTGCCCCCAGCC
CTGAGGAGAAGGAGGAGTGGATGAAGTCCATCAAAGCGAGCATCAGTAGGGACTCTGCAGGCGGTAGCGT
GGCTGAGGAAGAGGATGACGAGGAGGAAGACGAGGACGATGGCGGCAGCGAGCTCATGGGCGGCGTGCAG
CTCGCCGACCACTACCAGCAGAACACCCCCATCGGCGACGGCCCCGTGCTGCTGCCCGACAACCACTACC
TGAGCTACCAGTCCAAGCTGAGCAAAGACCCCAACGAGAAGCGCGATCACATGGTCCTGCTGGAGTTCGT
GACCGCCGCCGGGATCACTCTCGGCATGGACGAGCTGTACAAGGGAGGTACCGGTGGATCTATGGTGAGC
AAGGGCGAGGAGCTGTTCACCGGGGTGGTGCCCATCCTGGTCGAGCTGGACGGCGACGTAAACGGCCACA
AGTTCAGCGTGTCCGGCGAGGGCGAGGGCGATGCCACCTACGGCAAGCTGACCCTGAAGCTGATCTGCAC
CACCGGCAAGCTGCCCGTGCCCTGGCCCACCCTCGTGACCACCCTGGGCTACGGCCTTCAGTGCTTCGCC
CGCTACCCCGACCACATGAAGCAGCACGACTTCTTCAAGTCCGCCATGCCCGAAGGCTACGTCCAGGAGC
GCACCATCTTCTTCAAGGACGACGGCAACTACAAGACCCGCGCCGAGGTGAAGTTCGAGGGCGACACCCT
GGTGAACCGCATCGAGCTGAAGGGCATCGACTTCAAGGAGGACGGCAACATCCTGGGGCACAAGCTGGAG
TACAACTACAACAGCCACAACGTCTATATCACCGCCGACAAGCAGAAGAACGGCATCAAGGCCAACTTCA
AGATCCGCCACAACATCGAGTAAGAATTCTGCAGATATCCATCACACTGGCGGCCGCTCGAGCATGCATC
TAGAGGGCCCTATTCTATAGTGTCACCTAAATGCTAGAGCTCGCTGATCAGCCTCGACTGTGCCTTCTAG
TTGCCAGCCATCTGTTGTTTGCCCCTCCCCCGTGCCTTCCTTGACCCTGGAAGGTGCCACTCCCACTGTC
CTTTCCTAATAAAATGAGGAAATTGCATCGCATTGTCTGAGTAGGTGTCATTCTATTCTGGGGGGTGGGG
TGGGGCAGGACAGCAAGGGGGAGGATTGGGAAGACAATAGCAGGCATGCTGGGGATGCGGTGGGCTCTAT
GGCTTCTGAGGCGGAAAGAACCAGCTGGGGCTCTAGGGGGTATCCCC
[124 nt withheld, positions 4458-4581]
C
[91 nt withheld, positions 4583-4673]
A
[49 nt withheld, positions 4675-4723]
CCTTTGACGTTGGAGTCCACGTTCTTT
[37 nt withheld, positions 4751-4787]
ACCCTATCTCGGTCTATTCTTTTGATTTATAAGGGATTTTGCCGATTTCGGCCTATTGGTTAAAAAATGA
GCTGATTTAACAAAAATTTAACGCGAATTAATTCTGTGGAATGTGTGTCAGTTAGGGTGTGGAAAGTCCC
CAGGCTCCCCAGCAGGCAGAAGTATGCAAAGCATGCATCTCAATTAGTCAGCAACCAGGTGTGGAAAGTC
CCCAGGCTCCCCAGCAGGCAGAAGTATGCAAAGCATGCATCTCAATTAGTCAGCAACCATAGTCCCGCCC
CTAACTCCGCCCATCCCGCCCCTAACTCCGCCCAGTTCCGCCCATTCTCCGCCCCATGGCTGACTAATTT
TTTTTATTTATGCAGAGGCCGAGGCCGCCTCTGCCTCTGAGCTATTCCAGAAGTAGTGAGGAGGCTTTTT
TGGAGGCCTAGGCTTTTGCAAAAAGCTCCCGGGAGCTTGTATATCCATTTTCGGATCTGATCAAGAGACA
GGATGAGGATCGTTTCGCATGATTGAACAAGATGGATTGCACGCAGGTTCTCCGGCCGCTTGGGTGGAGA
GGCTATTCGGCTATGACTGGGCACAACAGACAATCGGCTGCTCTGATGCCGCCGTGTTCCGGCTGTCAGC
GCAGGGGCGCCCGGTTCTTTTTGTCAAGACCGACCTGTCCGGTGCCCTGAATGAACTGCAGGACGAGGCA
GCGCGGCTATCGTGGCTGGCCACGACGGGCGTTCCTTGCGCAGCTGTGCTCGACGTTGTCACTGAAGCGG
GAAGGGACTGGCTGCTATTGGGCGAAGTGCCGGGGCAGGATCTCCTGTCATCTCACCTTGCTCCTGCCGA
GAAAGTATCCATCATGGCTGATGCAATGCGGCGGCTGCATACGCTTGATCCGGCTACCTGCCCATTCGAC
CACCAAGCGAAACATCGCATCGAGCGAGCACGTACTCGGATGGAAGCCGGTCTTGTCGATCAGGATGATC
TGGACGAAGAGCATCAGGGGCTCGCGCCAGCCGAACTGTTCGCCAGGCTCAAGGCGCGCATGCCCGACGG
CGAGGATCTCGTCGTGACCCATGGCGATGCCTGCTTGCCGAATATCATGGTGGAAAATGGCCGCTTTTCT
GGATTCATCGACTGTGGCCGGCTGGGTGTGGCGGACCGCTATCAGGACATAGCGTTGGCTACCCGTGATA
TTGCTGAAGAGCTTGGCGGCGAATGGGCTGACCGCTTCCTCGTGCTTTACGGTATCGCCGCTCCCGATTC
GCAGCGCATCGCCTTCTATCGCCTTCTTGACGAGTTCTTCTGAGCGGGACTCTGGGGTTCGAAATGACCG
ACCAAGCGACGCCCAACCTGCCATCACGAGATTTCGATTCCACCGCCGCCTTCTATGAAAGGTTGGGCTT
CGGAATCGTTTTCCGGGACGCCGGCTGGATGATCCTCCAGCGCGGGGATCTCATGCTGGAGTTCTTCGCC
CACCCCAACTTGTTTATTGCAGCTTATAATGGTTACAAATAAAGCAATAGCATCACAAATTTCACAAATA
AAGCATTTTTTTCACTGCATTCTAGTTGTGGTTTGTCCAAACTCATCAATGTATCTTATCATGTCTGTAT
ACCGTCGACCTCTAGCTAGAGCTTGGCGTAATCATGGTCATAGCTGTTTCCTGTGTGAAATTGTTATCCG
CTCACAATTCCACACAACATACGAGCCGGAAGCATAAAGTGTAAAGCCTGGGGTGCCTAATGAGTGAGCT
AACTCACATTAATTGCGTTGCGCTCACTGCCCGCTTTCCAGTCGGGAAACCTGTCGTGCCAGCTGCATTA
ATGAATCGGCCAACGCGCGGGGAGAGGCGGTTTGCGTATTGGGCGCTCTTCCGCTTCCTCGCTCACTGAC
TCGCTGCGCTCGGTCGTTCGGCTGCGGCGAGCGGTATCAGCTCACTCAAAGGCGGTAATACGGTTATCCA
CAGAATCAGGGGATAACGCAGGAAAGAACATGTGAGCAAAAGGCCAGCAAAAGGCCAGGAACCGTAAAAA
GGCCGCGTTGCTGGCGTTTTTCCATAGGCTCCGCCCCCCTGACGAGCATCACAAAAATCGACGCTCAAGT
CAGAGGTGGCGAAACCCGACAGGACTATAAAGATACCAGGCGTTTCCCCCTGGAAGCTCCCTCGTGCGCT
CTCCTGTTCCGACCCTGCCGCTTACCGGATACCTGTCCGCCTTTCTCCCTTCGGGAAGCGTGGCGCTTTC
TCATAGCTCACGCTGTAGGTATCTCAGTTCGGTGTAGGTCGTTCGCTCCAAGCTGGGCTGTGTGCACGAA
CCCCCCGTTCAGCCCGACCGCTGCGCCTTATCCGGTAACTATCGTCTTGAGTCCAACCCGGTAAGACACG
ACTTATCGCCACTGGCAGCAGCCACTGGTAACAGGATTAGCAAAGCGAGGTATGTAGGCGGTGCTACAGA
GTTCTTGAAGTGGTGGCCTAACTACGGCTACACTAGAAGAACAGTATTTGGTATCTGCGCTCTGCTGAAG
CCAGTTACCTTCGGAAAAAGAGTTGGTAGCTCTTGATCCGGCAAACAAACCACCGCTGGTAGCGGTGGTT
TTTTTGTTTGCAAGCAGCAGATTACGCGCAGAAAAAAAGGATCTCAAGAAGATCCTTTGATCTTTTCTAC
GGGGTCTGACGCTCAGTGGAACGAAAACTCACGTTAAGGGATTTTGGTCATGAGATTATCAAAAAGGATC
TTCACCTAGATCCTTTTAAATTAAAAATGAAGTTTTAAATCAATCTAAAGTATATATGAGTAAACTTGGT
CTGACAGTTACCAATGCTTAATCAGTGAGGCACCTATCTCAGCGATCTGTCTATTTCGTTCATCCATAGT
TGCCTGACTCCCCGTCGTGTAGATAACTACGATACGGGAGGGCTTACCATCTGGCCCCAGTGCTGCAATG
ATACCGCGAGACCCACGCTCACCGGCTCCAGATTTATCAGCAATAAACCAGCCAGCCGGAAGGGCCGAGC
GCAGAAGTGGTCCTGCAACTTTATCCGCCTCCATCCAGTCTATTAATTGTTGCCGGGAAGCTAGAGTAAG
TAGTTCGCCAGTTAATAGTTTGCGCAACGTTGTTGCCATTGCTACAGGCATCGTGGTGTCACGCTCGTCG
TTTGGTATGGCTTCATTCAGCTCCGGTTCCCAACGATCAAGGCGAGTTACATGATCCCCCATGTTGTGCA
AAAAAGCGGTTAGCTCCTTCGGTCCTCCGATCGTTGTCAGAAGTAAGTTGGCCGCAGTGTTATCACTCAT
GGTTATGGCAGCACTGCATAATTCTCTTACTGTCATGCCATCCGTAAGATGCTTTTCTGTGACTGGTGAG
TACTCAACCAAGTCATTCTGAGAATAGTGTATGCGGCGACCGAGTTGCTCTTGCCCGGCGTCAATACGGG
ATAATACCGCGCCACATAGCAGAACTTTAAAAGTGCTCATCATTGGAAAACGTTCTTCGGGGCGAAAACT
CTCAAGGATCTTACCGCTGTTGAGATCCAGTTCGATGTAACCCACTCGTGCACCCAACTGATCTTCAGCA
TCTTTTACTTTCACCAGCGTTTCTGGGTGAGCAAAAACAGGAAGGCAAAATGCCGCAAAAAAGGGAATAA
GGGCGACACGGAAATGTTGAATACTCATACTCTTCCTTTTTCAATATTATTGAAGCATTTATCAGGGTTA
TTGTCTCATGAGCGGATACATATTTGAATGTATTTAGAAAAATAAACAAATAGGGGTTCCGCGCACATTT
CCCCGAAAAGTGCCACCTGACGTC
