Features (pLannotate 1.2.2; 24 found; start..end, strand, type, name):
     36..80      -  misc_feature   bom (fragment): basis of mobility region from pBR322
    235..614     +  enhancer       CMV enhancer: human cytomegalovirus immediate early enhancer
    615..818     +  promoter       CMV promoter: human cytomegalovirus (CMV) immediate early promoter
    814..847     +  LTR            5' LTR (truncated) (fragment): truncated 5' long terminal repeat (LTR) from HIV-1
    863..881     +  promoter       T7 promoter: promoter for bacteriophage T7 RNA polymerase
    895..2145    +  CDS            LAMP1: LAMP1_HUMAN - Experimental evidence at protein level: Swiss-Prot protein existence level 1. (Microbial infection) Acts as a receptor for Lassa virus protein. From Homo sapiens (Human).
   2170..2886    +  CDS            Cerulean: Cerulean is a basic (constitutively fluorescent) cyan fluorescent protein published in 2004, derived from Aequorea victoria. It has low acid sensitivity.
   2893..3261    +  CDS            Cyth3 (fragment): CYH3_MOUSE - Also known as Grp1, Pscd3. Experimental evidence at protein level: Swiss-Prot protein existence level 1. Promotes guanine-nucleotide exchange on ARF1. Promotes the activation of ARF factors through replacement of GDP with GTP (PubMed:18042453). Plays a role in the epithelial polarization (PubMed:20080746). From Mus musculus (Mouse).
   3337..4068    +  CDS            cp173Venus: circularly permuted form of the Venus yellow fluorescent protein (Nagai et al., 2004) efficient FRET acceptor for CFP
   4132..4150    -  promoter       SP6 promoter: promoter for bacteriophage SP6 RNA polymerase
   4176..4400    +  polyA_signal   bGH poly(A) signal: bovine growth hormone polyadenylation signal
   4404..4425    +  promoter       SV40 promoter (fragment): SV40 enhancer and early promoter
   4446..4874    +  rep_origin     f1 ori (sequence partly withheld): f1 bacteriophage origin of replication; arrow indicates direction of (+) strand synthesis
   4888..5218    +  promoter       SV40 promoter: SV40 enhancer and early promoter
   5285..6076    +  CDS            neo: KKA2_KLEPN - Also known as kan, nptII. Experimental evidence at protein level: Swiss-Prot protein existence level 1. Resistance to kanamycin, neomycin, paromomycin, ribostamycin, butirosin and gentamicin B. From Klebsiella pneumoniae.
   6100..6258    +  CDS            ble (fragment): BLE_KLEPN - Experimental evidence at protein level: Swiss-Prot protein existence level 1. Binding protein with a strong affinity to the bleomycin family of antibiotics. Binds to CL990; an antimitotic-antibiotic compound. From Klebsiella pneumoniae.
   6253..6374    +  polyA_signal   SV40 poly(A) signal: SV40 polyadenylation signal
   6447..6463    -  protein_bind   lac operator: The lac repressor binds to the lac operator to inhibit transcription in E. coli. This inhibition can be relieved by adding lactose or isopropyl-β-D-thiogalactopyranoside (IPTG). lac repressor encoded by lacI
   6471..6501    -  promoter       lac promoter: promoter for the E. coli lac operon
   6516..6537    -  protein_bind   CAP binding site: CAP binding activates transcription in the presence of cAMP. E. coli catabolite activator protein
   6550..6642    -  CDS            lacI (fragment): lac repressor; lacI; The lac repressor binds to the lac operator to inhibit transcription in E. coli. This inhibition can be relieved by adding lactose or isopropyl-β-D-thiogalactopyranoside (IPTG).
   6825..7413    -  rep_origin     ori: high-copy-number ColE1/pMB1/pBR322/pUC origin of replication
   7584..8444    -  CDS            AmpR: β-lactamase; bla; confers resistance to ampicillin, carbenicillin, and related antibiotics
   8445..8549    -  promoter       AmpR promoter: bla
>Addgene plasmid #236002 | pcDNA3-Lyso-InPGrp | analyzer sequence | sequence record 464346
GACGGATCGGGAGATCTCCCGATCCCCTATGGTCGACTCTCAGTACAATCTGCTCTGATGCCGCATAGTT
AAGCCAGTATCTGCTCCCTGCTTGTGTGTTGGAGGTCGCTGAGTAGTGCGCGAGCAAAATTTAAGCTACA
ACAAGGCAAGGCTTGACCGACAATTGCATGAAGAATCTGCTTAGGGTTAGGCGTTTTGCGCTGCTTCGCG
ATGTACGGGCCAGATATACGCGTTGACATTGATTATTGACTAGTTATTAATAGTAATCAATTACGGGGTC
ATTAGTTCATAGCCCATATATGGAGTTCCGCGTTACATAACTTACGGTAAATGGCCCGCCTGGCTGACCG
CCCAACGACCCCCGCCCATTGACGTCAATAATGACGTATGTTCCCATAGTAACGCCAATAGGGACTTTCC
ATTGACGTCAATGGGTGGACTATTTACGGTAAACTGCCCACTTGGCAGTACATCAAGTGTATCATATGCC
AAGTACGCCCCCTATTGACGTCAATGACGGTAAATGGCCCGCCTGGCATTATGCCCAGTACATGACCTTA
TGGGACTTTCCTACTTGGCAGTACATCTACGTATTAGTCATCGCTATTACCATGGTGATGCGGTTTTGGC
AGTACATCAATGGGCGTGGATAGCGGTTTGACTCACGGGGATTTCCAAGTCTCCACCCCATTGACGTCAA
TGGGAGTTTGTTTTGGCACCAAAATCAACGGGACTTTCCAAAATGTCGTAACAACTCCGCCCCATTGACG
CAAATGGGCGGTAGGCGTGTACGGTGGGAGGTCTATATAAGCAGAGCTCTCTGGCTAACTAGAGAACCCA
CTGCTTACTGGCTTATCGAAATTAATACGACTCACTATAGGGAGACCCAAGCTTATGGCGGCCCCCGGCA
GCGCCCGGCGACCCCTGCTGCTGCTACTGCTGTTGCTGCTGCTCGGCCTCATGCATTGTGCGTCAGCAGC
AATGTTTATGGTGAAAAATGGCAACGGGACCGCGTGCATAATGGCCAACTTCTCTGCTGCCTTCTCAGTG
AACTACGACACCAAGAGTGGCCCTAAGAACATGACCTTTGACCTGCCATCAGATGCCACAGTGGTGCTCA
ACCGCAGCTCCTGTGGAAAAGAGAACACTTCTGACCCCAGTCTCGTGATTGCTTTTGGAAGAGGACATAC
ACTCACTCTCAATTTCACGAGAAATGCAACACGTTACAGCGTCCAGCTCATGAGTTTTGTTTATAACTTG
TCAGACACACACCTTTTCCCCAATGCGAGCTCCAAAGAAATCAAGACTGTGGAATCTATAACTGACATCA
GGGCAGATATAGATAAAAAATACAGATGTGTTAGTGGCACCCAGGTCCACATGAACAACGTGACCGTAAC
GCTCCATGATGCCACCATCCAGGCGTACCTTTCCAACAGCAGCTTCAGCAGGGGAGAGACACGCTGTGAA
CAAGACAGGCCTTCCCCAACCACAGCGCCCCCTGCGCCACCCAGCCCCTCGCCCTCACCCGTGCCCAAGA
GCCCCTCTGTGGACAAGTACAACGTGAGCGGCACCAACGGGACCTGCCTGCTGGCCAGCATGGGGCTGCA
GCTGAACCTCACCTATGAGAGGAAGGACAACACGACGGTGACAAGGCTTCTCAACATCAACCCCAACAAG
ACCTCGGCCAGCGGGAGCTGCGGCGCCCACCTGGTGACTCTGGAGCTGCACAGCGAGGGCACCACCGTCC
TGCTCTTCCAGTTCGGGATGAATGCAAGTTCTAGCCGGTTTTTCCTACAAGGAATCCAGTTGAATACAAT
TCTTCCTGACGCCAGAGACCCTGCCTTTAAAGCTGCCAACGGCTCCCTGCGAGCGCTGCAGGCCACAGTC
GGCAATTCCTACAAGTGCAACGCGGAGGAGCACGTCCGTGTCACGAAGGCGTTTTCAGTCAATATATTCA
AAGTGTGGGTCCAGGCTTTCAAGGTGGAAGGTGGCCAGTTTGGCTCTGTGGAGGAGTGTCTGCTGGACGA
GAACAGCATGCTGATCCCCATCGCTGTGGGTGGTGCCCTGGCGGGGCTGGTCCTCATCGTCCTCATCGCC
TACCTCGTCGGCAGGAAGAGGAGTCACGCAGGCTACCAGACTATCGGTGGTGGCGGTGGTGCGGATCCCA
TGGTGAGCAAGGGCGAGGAGCTGTTCACCGGGGTGGTGCCCATCCTGGTCGAGCTGGACGGCGACGTAAA
CGGCCACAGGTTCAGCGTGTCCGGCGAGGGCGAGGGCGATGCCACCTACGGCAAGCTGACCCTGAAGTTC
ATCTGCACCACCGGCAAGCTGCCCGTGCCCTGGCCCACCCTCGTGACCACCCTGACCTGGGGCGTGCAGT
GCTTCGCCCGCTACCCCGACCACATGAAGCAGCACGACTTCTTCAAGTCCGCCATGCCCGAAGGCTACGT
CCAGGAGCGTACCATCTTCTTCAAGGACGACGGCAACTACAAGACCCGCGCCGAGGTGAAGTTCGAGGGC
GACACCCTGGTGAACCGCATCGAGCTGAAGGGCATCGACTTCAAGGAGGACGGCAACATCCTGGGGCACA
AGCTGGAGTACAACGCCATCAGTGACAACGTCTATATCACCGCCGACAAGCAGAAGAACGGCATCAAGGC
CCACTTCAAGATCCGCCACAACATCGAGGACGGCAGCGTGCAGCTCGCCGACCACTACCAGCAGAACACC
CCCATCGGCGACGGCCCCGTGCTGCTGCCCGACAACCACTACCTGAGCACCCAGTCCGCCCTGAGCAAAG
ACCCCAACGAGAAGCGCGATCACATGGTCCTGCTGGAGTTCGTGACCGCCGCCGGGATCACTCTCGGCAT
GGACGAGCTGTACAAGCGCATGCATACCTTCTTCAATCCAGACCGAGAAGGCTGGCTGCTGAAGCTGGGG
GGCCGTGTGAAGACCTGGAAGCGGCGCTGGTTCATCCTCACAGACAACTGCCTCTACTACTTTGAGTACA
CCACGGACAAGGAGCCCAGGGGGATCATCCCCCTGGAGAACCTGAGCATCAGGGAGGTGGAGGACCCTCG
GAAGCCGAACTGCTTTGAGCTTTATAACCCCAGTCACAAAGGGCAAGTCATTAAAGCCTGCAAGACGGAG
GCAGATGGCCGTGTGGTGGAGGGGAACCATGTTGTATACCGGATCTCTGCCCCCAGCCCTGAGGAGAAGG
AGGAGTGGATGAAGTCCATCAAAGCGAGCATCAGTAGGGACTCTGCAGGCGGTAGCGTGGCTGAGGAAGA
GGATGACGAGGAGGAAGACGAGGACGATGGCGGCAGCGAGCTCATGGGCGGCGTGCAGCTCGCCGACCAC
TACCAGCAGAACACCCCCATCGGCGACGGCCCCGTGCTGCTGCCCGACAACCACTACCTGAGCTACCAGT
CCAAGCTGAGCAAAGACCCCAACGAGAAGCGCGATCACATGGTCCTGCTGGAGTTCGTGACCGCCGCCGG
GATCACTCTCGGCATGGACGAGCTGTACAAGGGAGGTACCGGTGGATCTATGGTGAGCAAGGGCGAGGAG
CTGTTCACCGGGGTGGTGCCCATCCTGGTCGAGCTGGACGGCGACGTAAACGGCCACAAGTTCAGCGTGT
CCGGCGAGGGCGAGGGCGATGCCACCTACGGCAAGCTGACCCTGAAGCTGATCTGCACCACCGGCAAGCT
GCCCGTGCCCTGGCCCACCCTCGTGACCACCCTGGGCTACGGCCTTCAGTGCTTCGCCCGCTACCCCGAC
CACATGAAGCAGCACGACTTCTTCAAGTCCGCCATGCCCGAAGGCTACGTCCAGGAGCGCACCATCTTCT
TCAAGGACGACGGCAACTACAAGACCCGCGCCGAGGTGAAGTTCGAGGGCGACACCCTGGTGAACCGCAT
CGAGCTGAAGGGCATCGACTTCAAGGAGGACGGCAACATCCTGGGGCACAAGCTGGAGTACAACTACAAC
AGCCACAACGTCTATATCACCGCCGACAAGCAGAAGAACGGCATCAAGGCCAACTTCAAGATCCGCCACA
ACATCGAGTAAGAATTCTGCAGATATCCATCACACTGGCGGCCGCTCGAGCATGCATCTAGAGGGCCCTA
TTCTATAGTGTCACCTAAATGCTAGAGCTCGCTGATCAGCCTCGACTGTGCCTTCTAGTTGCCAGCCATC
TGTTGTTTGCCCCTCCCCCGTGCCTTCCTTGACCCTGGAAGGTGCCACTCCCACTGTCCTTTCCTAATAA
AATGAGGAAATTGCATCGCATTGTCTGAGTAGGTGTCATTCTATTCTGGGGGGTGGGGTGGGGCAGGACA
GCAAGGGGGAGGATTGGGAAGACAATAGCAGGCATGCTGGGGATGCGGTGGGCTCTATGGCTTCTGAGGC
GGAAAGAACCAGCTGGGGCTCTAGGGGGTATCCCC
[124 nt withheld, positions 4446-4569]
C
[32 nt withheld, positions 4571-4602]
CA
[57 nt withheld, positions 4605-4661]
A
[49 nt withheld, positions 4663-4711]
CCTTTGACGTTGGAGTCCACGTTCTTT
[37 nt withheld, positions 4739-4775]
ACCCTATCTCGGTCTATTCTTTTGATTTATAAGGGATTTTGGGGATTTCGGCCTATTGGTTAAAAAATGA
GCTGATTTAACAAAAATTTAACGCGAATTAATTCTGTGGAATGTGTGTCAGTTAGGGTGTGGAAAGTCCC
CAGGCTCCCCAGGCAGGCAGAAGTATGCAAAGCATGCATCTCAATTAGTCAGCAACCAGGTGTGGAAAGT
CCCCAGGCTCCCCAGCAGGCAGAAGTATGCAAAGCATGCATCTCAATTAGTCAGCAACCATAGTCCCGCC
CCTAACTCCGCCCATCCCGCCCCTAACTCCGCCCAGTTCCGCCCATTCTCCGCCCCATGGCTGACTAATT
TTTTTTATTTATGCAGAGGCCGAGGCCGCCTCTGCCTCTGAGCTATTCCAGAAGTAGTGAGGAGGCTTTT
TTGGAGGCCTAGGCTTTTGCAAAAAGCTCCCGGGAGCTTGTATATCCATTTTCGGATCTGATCAAGAGAC
AGGATGAGGATCGTTTCGCATGATTGAACAAGATGGATTGCACGCAGGTTCTCCGGCCGCTTGGGTGGAG
AGGCTATTCGGCTATGACTGGGCACAACAGACAATCGGCTGCTCTGATGCCGCCGTGTTCCGGCTGTCAG
CGCAGGGGCGCCCGGTTCTTTTTGTCAAGACCGACCTGTCCGGTGCCCTGAATGAACTGCAGGACGAGGC
AGCGCGGCTATCGTGGCTGGCCACGACGGGCGTTCCTTGCGCAGCTGTGCTCGACGTTGTCACTGAAGCG
GGAAGGGACTGGCTGCTATTGGGCGAAGTGCCGGGGCAGGATCTCCTGTCATCTCACCTTGCTCCTGCCG
AGAAAGTATCCATCATGGCTGATGCAATGCGGCGGCTGCATACGCTTGATCCGGCTACCTGCCCATTCGA
CCACCAAGCGAAACATCGCATCGAGCGAGCACGTACTCGGATGGAAGCCGGTCTTGTCGATCAGGATGAT
CTGGACGAAGAGCATCAGGGGCTCGCGCCAGCCGAACTGTTCGCCAGGCTCAAGGCGCGCATGCCCGACG
GCGAGGATCTCGTCGTGACCCATGGCGATGCCTGCTTGCCGAATATCATGGTGGAAAATGGCCGCTTTTC
TGGATTCATCGACTGTGGCCGGCTGGGTGTGGCGGACCGCTATCAGGACATAGCGTTGGCTACCCGTGAT
ATTGCTGAAGAGCTTGGCGGCGAATGGGCTGACCGCTTCCTCGTGCTTTACGGTATCGCCGCTCCCGATT
CGCAGCGCATCGCCTTCTATCGCCTTCTTGACGAGTTCTTCTGAGCGGGACTCTGGGGTTCGAAATGACC
GACCAAGCGACGCCCAACCTGCCATCACGAGATTTCGATTCCACCGCCGCCTTCTATGAAAGGTTGGGCT
TCGGAATCGTTTTCCGGGACGCCGGCTGGATGATCCTCCAGCGCGGGGATCTCATGCTGGAGTTCTTCGC
CCACCCCAACTTGTTTATTGCAGCTTATAATGGTTACAAATAAAGCAATAGCATCACAAATTTCACAAAT
AAAGCATTTTTTTCACTGCATTCTAGTTGTGGTTTGTCCAAACTCATCAATGTATCTTATCATGTCTGTA
TACCGTCGACCTCTAGCTAGAGCTTGGCGTAATCATGGTCATAGCTGTTTCCTGTGTGAAATTGTTATCC
GCTCACAATTCCACACAACATACGAGCCGGAAGCATAAAGTGTAAAGCCTGGGGTGCCTAATGAGTGAGC
TAACTCACATTAATTGCGTTGCGCTCACTGCCCGCTTTCCAGTCGGGAAACCTGTCGTGCCAGCTGCATT
AATGAATCGGCCAACGCGCGGGGAGAGGCGGTTTGCGTATTGGGCGCTCTTCCGCTTCCTCGCTCACTGA
CTCGCTGCGCTCGGTCGTTCGGCTGCGGCGAGCGGTATCAGCTCACTCAAAGGCGGTAATACGGTTATCC
ACAGAATCAGGGGATAACGCAGGAAAGAACATGTGAGCAAAAGGCCAGCAAAAGGCCAGGAACCGTAAAA
AGGCCGCGTTGCTGGCGTTTTTCCATAGGCTCCGCCCCCCTGACGAGCATCACAAAAATCGACGCTCAAG
TCAGAGGTGGCGAAACCCGACAGGACTATAAAGATACCAGGCGTTTCCCCCTGGAAGCTCCCTCGTGCGC
TCTCCTGTTCCGACCCTGCCGCTTACCGGATACCTGTCCGCCTTTCTCCCTTCGGGAAGCGTGGCGCTTT
CTCAATGCTCACGCTGTAGGTATCTCAGTTCGGTGTAGGTCGTTCGCTCCAAGCTGGGCTGTGTGCACGA
ACCCCCCGTTCAGCCCGACCGCTGCGCCTTATCCGGTAACTATCGTCTTGAGTCCAACCCGGTAAGACAC
GACTTATCGCCACTGGCAGCAGCCACTGGTAACAGGATTAGCAGAGCGAGGTATGTAGGCGGTGCTACAG
AGTTCTTGAAGTGGTGGCCTAACTACGGCTACACTAGAAGGACAGTATTTGGTATCTGCGCTCTGCTGAA
GCCAGTTACCTTCGGAAAAAGAGTTGGTAGCTCTTGATCCGGCAAACAAACCACCGCTGGTAGCGGTGGT
TTTTTTGTTTGCAAGCAGCAGATTACGCGCAGAAAAAAAGGATCTCAAGAAGATCCTTTGATCTTTTCTA
CGGGGTCTGACGCTCAGTGGAACGAAAACTCACGTTAAGGGATTTTGGTCATGAGATTATCAAAAAGGAT
CTTCACCTAGATCCTTTTAAATTAAAAATGAAGTTTTAAATCAATCTAAAGTATATATGAGTAAACTTGG
TCTGACAGTTACCAATGCTTAATCAGTGAGGCACCTATCTCAGCGATCTGTCTATTTCGTTCATCCATAG
TTGCCTGACTCCCCGTCGTGTAGATAACTACGATACGGGAGGGCTTACCATCTGGCCCCAGTGCTGCAAT
GATACCGCGAGACCCACGCTCACCGGCTCCAGATTTATCAGCAATAAACCAGCCAGCCGGAAGGGCCGAG
CGCAGAAGTGGTCCTGCAACTTTATCCGCCTCCATCCAGTCTATTAATTGTTGCCGGGAAGCTAGAGTAA
GTAGTTCGCCAGTTAATAGTTTGCGCAACGTTGTTGCCATTGCTACAGGCATCGTGGTGTCACGCTCGTC
GTTTGGTATGGCTTCATTCAGCTCCGGTTCCCAACGATCAAGGCGAGTTACATGATCCCCCATGTTGTGC
AAAAAAGCGGTTAGCTCCTTCGGTCCTCCGATCGTTGTCAGAAGTAAGTTGGCCGCAGTGTTATCACTCA
TGGTTATGGCAGCACTGCATAATTCTCTTACTGTCATGCCATCCGTAAGATGCTTTTCTGTGACTGGTGA
GTACTCAACCAAGTCATTCTGAGAATAGTGTATGCGGCGACCGAGTTGCTCTTGCCCGGCGTCAATACGG
GATAATACCGCGCCACATAGCAGAACTTTAAAAGTGCTCATCATTGGAAAACGTTCTTCGGGGCGAAAAC
TCTCAAGGATCTTACCGCTGTTGAGATCCAGTTCGATGTAACCCACTCGTGCACCCAACTGATCTTCAGC
ATCTTTTACTTTCACCAGCGTTTCTGGGTGAGCAAAAACAGGAAGGCAAAATGCCGCAAAAAAGGGAATA
AGGGCGACACGGAAATGTTGAATACTCATACTCTTCCTTTTTCAATATTATTGAAGCATTTATCAGGGTT
ATTGTCTCATGAGCGGATACATATTTGAATGTATTTAGAAAAATAAACAAATAGGGGTTCCGCGCACATT
TCCCCGAAAAGTGCCACCTGACGTC
